Addgene plasmid #141823: TFORF1381
Purpose: Lentiviral vector for overexpressing transcription factor ORFs with unique 24-bp barcodes. Barcodes facilitate identification of transcription factors in pooled screens.
Depositing lab: Feng Zhang. Depositing organization: Broad Institute. Publication: A transcription factor atlas of directed differentiation. Joung J, Ma S, Tay T, Geiger-Schuller KR, Kirchgatterer PC, Verdine VK, Guo B, Arias-Garcia MA, Allen WE, Singh A, Kuksenko O, Abudayyeh OO, Gootenberg JS, Fu Z, Macrae RK, Buenrostro JD, Regev A, Zhang F. Cell. 2023 Jan 5;186(1):209-229.e26. doi: 10.1016/j.cell.2022.11.026. PubMed 36608654.
Backbone
  Vector backbone: pLX_TRC317
  Backbone manufacturer: Broad Institute Genetic Perturbation Platform
  Backbone size w/o insert (bp): 8264
  Vector type: Mammalian Expression, Lentiviral
  Selectable markers: Puromycin
Growth in bacteria
  Bacterial resistance: Ampicillin, 100 μg/mL
  Growth temperature: 37°C
  Growth strain: NEB Stable
  Copy number: High Copy
Gene/Insert
  Gene/Insert name: ZNF789
  Species: H. sapiens (human)
  Insert size (bp): 290
  Entrez Gene: ZNF789
  Promoter: EF1a
  Cloning method: Unknown
  Sequencing primers: 5′ GGGTGGAGACTGAAGTTAGGCCAG; 3′ CACATAGCGTAAAAGGAGCAACATAG
Terms and licenses: Academic/Nonprofit Terms; Industry Terms: Not Available to Industry
Depositor comments: NM_001013258,ENST00000379724 . The transcription factor ORF portion of this plasmid was synthesized by Genewiz. Please test multiple small colonies in case of plasmid recombination. To make this collection available in a timely manner, a portion of this collection was not fully sequenced by Addgene. If an Addgene verified full plasmid sequence is not available, please contact us prior to placing an order to request the full sequence.
How to cite: TFORF1381 was a gift from Feng Zhang (Addgene plasmid # 141823 ; http://n2t.net/addgene:141823 ; RRID:Addgene_141823)
