[The description below was written by a language model from this plasmid's Addgene catalogue record and pLannotate feature annotations shown in this document.]
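Description:
TFORF1381 is a third-generation-style, self-inactivating lentiviral expression plasmid built on the pLX_TRC317 backbone. It belongs to a barcoded library of human transcription factor open reading frames. It carries a short (about 290 bp) ORF of human ZNF789, corresponding to a specific annotated transcript isoform. The strong constitutive EF-1α promoter drives this ORF. In the feature table, the region just downstream of the promoter is annotated as a ZNF720 fragment. This most likely reflects homology between the conserved N-terminal domains of related zinc-finger proteins rather than a different insert, and the catalogue entry identifies the gene as ZNF789. The catalogue states that each construct in the collection carries a unique 24-bp barcode, although the barcode is not annotated separately in the feature list. A WPRE follows the insert and enhances transcript stability and expression.

The viral elements begin with an RSV promoter fused to a truncated HIV-1 5' LTR, which allows Tat-independent production of genomic RNA. The Ψ packaging signal with a partial gag sequence follows, along with the RRE for Rev-dependent nuclear export, a cPPT/CTS, and a ΔU3 3' LTR that inactivates the LTR promoter after integration. An SV40 poly(A) signal lies beyond the 3' LTR. Within the proviral region, an SV40 early promoter drives puromycin N-acetyltransferase, so transduced mammalian cells can be selected with puromycin.

In bacteria, the plasmid is maintained by a high-copy ColE1/pUC origin and ampicillin resistance, and it also contains an f1 origin. The depositor notes that the plasmid may recombine during propagation. The construct is intended for overexpressing ZNF789, either individually or in pooled screens, where sequencing the barcode identifies which transcription factor each cell received.
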