Features (pLannotate 1.2.2; 31 found; start..end, strand, type, name):
      5..231     +  promoter       RSV promoter: Rous sarcoma virus enhancer/promoter
    232..412     +  LTR            5' LTR (truncated): truncated 5' long terminal repeat (LTR) from HIV-1
    459..584     +  misc_feature   HIV-1 Ψ: packaging signal of human immunodeficiency virus type 1
    568..931     +  CDS            HIV-1 gag (fragment): gag protein from human immunodeficiency virus 1; gag
   1077..1310    +  misc_feature   RRE: The Rev response element (RRE) of HIV-1 allows for Rev-dependent mRNA export from the nucleus to the cytoplasm.
   1687..1713    +  CDS            Rev (fragment): human immunodeficiency virus 1 (HIV-1) Rev protein; rev; enhances nuclear export of unspliced and incompletely spliced viral mRNAs
   1720..1743    +  promoter       SV40 promoter (fragment): SV40 early promoter
   1744..1815    +  promoter       SV40 promoter (fragment): SV40 enhancer and early promoter
   1839..1974    +  rep_origin     SV40 ori: SV40 origin of replication
   2020..2616    +  CDS            PuroR (fragment): puromycin N-acetyltransferase; pac from Streptomyces; confers resistance to puromycin
   2665..2782    +  misc_feature   cPPT/CTS: central polypurine tract and central termination sequence of HIV-1
   2847..2913    +  CDS            small t antigen (fragment): SV40 (simian virus 40) small t antigen
   2920..4098    +  promoter       EF-1α promoter: strong constitutive promoter for human elongation factor EF-1α
   4142..4264    +  CDS            ZNF720 (fragment): ZN720_HUMAN - Experimental evidence at protein level: Swiss-Prot protein existence level 1. From Homo sapiens (Human).
   4316..4369    +  promoter       U6 promoter (fragment): RNA polymerase III promoter for human U6 snRNA
   4411..4999    +  misc_feature   WPRE: woodchuck hepatitis virus posttranscriptional regulatory element
   5050..5069    +  misc_feature   cPPT/CTS (fragment): central polypurine tract and central termination sequence of HIV-1
   5071..5304    +  LTR            3' LTR (ΔU3): self-inactivating 3' long terminal repeat (LTR) from HIV-1
   5382..5503    +  polyA_signal   SV40 poly(A) signal: SV40 polyadenylation signal
   5543..5678    +  rep_origin     SV40 ori: SV40 origin of replication
   5699..5717    -  promoter       T7 promoter: promoter for bacteriophage T7 RNA polymerase
   5725..5880    +  CDS            lacZα (fragment): LacZα fragment of β-galactosidase; lacZ fragment
   5885..6313    +  rep_origin     f1 ori (sequence partly withheld): f1 bacteriophage origin of replication; arrow indicates direction of (+) strand synthesis
   6366..6470    +  promoter       AmpR promoter: bla
   6471..7331    +  CDS            AmpR: β-lactamase; bla; confers resistance to ampicillin, carbenicillin, and related antibiotics
   7502..8090    +  rep_origin     ori: high-copy-number ColE1/pMB1/pBR322/pUC origin of replication
   8273..8365    +  CDS            lacI (fragment): lac repressor; lacI; The lac repressor binds to the lac operator to inhibit transcription in E. coli. This inhibition can be relieved by adding lactose or isopropyl-β-D-thiogalactopyranoside (IPTG).
   8378..8399    +  protein_bind   CAP binding site: CAP binding activates transcription in the presence of cAMP. E. coli catabolite activator protein
   8414..8444    +  promoter       lac promoter: promoter for the E. coli lac operon
   8452..8468    +  protein_bind   lac operator: The lac repressor binds to the lac operator to inhibit transcription in E. coli. This inhibition can be relieved by adding lactose or isopropyl-β-D-thiogalactopyranoside (IPTG). lac repressor encoded by lacI
   8513..8531    +  promoter       T3 promoter: promoter for bacteriophage T3 RNA polymerase
>Addgene plasmid #141823 | TFORF1381 | addgene full sequence | sequence record 415039 | Addgene NGS Result
TTAATGTAGTCTTATGCAATACTCTTGTAGTCTTGCAACATGGTAACGATGAGTTAGCAACATGCCTTAC
AAGGAGAGAAAAAGCACCGTGCATGCCGATTGGTGGAAGTAAGGTGGTACGATCGTGCCTTATTAGGAAG
GCAACAGACGGGTCTGACATGGATTGGACGAACCACTGAATTGCCGCATTGCAGAGATATTGTATTTAAG
TGCCTAGCTCGATACATAAACGGGTCTCTCTGGTTAGACCAGATCTGAGCCTGGGAGCTCTCTGGCTAAC
TAGGGAACCCACTGCTTAAGCCTCAATAAAGCTTGCCTTGAGTGCTTCAAGTAGTGTGTGCCCGTCTGTT
GTGTGACTCTGGTAACTAGAGATCCCTCAGACCCTTTTAGTCAGTGTGGAAAATCTCTAGCAGTGGCGCC
CGAACAGGGACTTGAAAGCGAAAGGGAAACCAGAGGAGCTCTCTCGACGCAGGACTCGGCTTGCTGAAGC
GCGCACGGCAAGAGGCGAGGGGCGGCGACTGGTGAGTACGCCAAAAATTTTGACTAGCGGAGGCTAGAAG
GAGAGAGATGGGTGCGAGAGCGTCAGTATTAAGCGGGGGAGAATTAGATCGCGATGGGAAAAAATTCGGT
TAAGGCCAGGGGGAAAGAAAAAATATAAATTAAAACATATAGTATGGGCAAGCAGGGAGCTAGAACGATT
CGCAGTTAATCCTGGCCTGTTAGAAACATCAGAAGGCTGTAGACAAATACTGGGACAGCTACAACCATCC
CTTCAGACAGGATCAGAAGAACTTAGATCATTATATAATACAGTAGCAACCCTCTATTGTGTGCATCAAA
GGATAGAGATAAAAGACACCAAGGAAGCTTTAGACAAGATAGAGGAAGAGCAAAACAAAAGTAAGACCAC
CGCACAGCAAGCGGCCGCTGATCTTCAGACCTGGAGGAGGAGATATGAGGGACAATTGGAGAAGTGAATT
ATATAAATATAAAGTAGTAAAAATTGAACCATTAGGAGTAGCACCCACCAAGGCAAAGAGAAGAGTGGTG
CAGAGAGAAAAAAGAGCAGTGGGAATAGGAGCTTTGTTCCTTGGGTTCTTGGGAGCAGCAGGAAGCACTA
TGGGCGCAGCGTCAATGACGCTGACGGTACAGGCCAGACAATTATTGTCTGGTATAGTGCAGCAGCAGAA
CAATTTGCTGAGGGCTATTGAGGCGCAACAGCATCTGTTGCAACTCACAGTCTGGGGCATCAAGCAGCTC
CAGGCAAGAATCCTGGCTGTGGAAAGATACCTAAAGGATCAACAGCTCCTGGGGATTTGGGGTTGCTCTG
GAAAACTCATTTGCACCACTGCTGTGCCTTGGAATGCTAGTTGGAGTAATAAATCTCTGGAACAGATTTG
GAATCACACGACCTGGATGGAGTGGGACAGAGAAATTAACAATTACACAAGCTTAATACACTCCTTAATT
GAAGAATCGCAAAACCAGCAAGAAAAGAATGAACAAGAATTATTGGAATTAGATAAATGGGCAAGTTTGT
GGAATTGGTTTAACATAACAAATTGGCTGTGGTATATAAAATTATTCATAATGATAGTAGGAGGCTTGGT
AGGTTTAAGAATAGTTTTTGCTGTACTTTCTATAGTGAATAGAGTTAGGCAGGGATATTCACCATTATCG
TTTCAGACCCACCTCCCAACCCCGAGGGGACCCATGCATTGCATCTCAATTAGTCAGCAACCAGGTGTGG
AAAGTCCCCAGGCTCCCCAGCAGGCAGAAGTATGCAAAGCATGCGTCTCAATTAGTCAGCAACCATAGTC
CCGCCCCTAACTCCGCCCATCCCGCCCCTAACTCCGCCCAGTTCCGCCCATTCTCCGCCCCATGGCTGAC
TAATTTTTTTTATTTATGCAGAGGCCGAGGCCGCCTCGGCCTCTGAGCTATTCCAGAAGTAGTGAGGAGG
CTTTTTTGGAGGCCTAGGCTTTTGCAAAAAGCTTTCTAGAGGTACCACCGGAGCTTACCATGACCGAGTA
CAAGCCCACGGTGCGCCTCGCCACCCGCGACGACGTCCCCAGGGCCGTACGCACCCTCGCCGCCGCGTTC
GCCGACTACCCCGCCACGCGCCACACCGTCGATCCGGACCGCCACATCGAGCGGGTCACCGAGCTGCAAG
AACTCTTCCTCACGCGCGTCGGGCTCGACATCGGCAAGGTGTGGGTCGCGGACGACGGCGCCGCCGTGGC
GGTCTGGACCACGCCGGAGAGCGTCGAAGCGGGGGCGGTGTTCGCCGAGATCGGCCCGCGCATGGCCGAG
TTGAGCGGTTCCCGGCTGGCCGCGCAGCAACAGATGGAAGGCCTCCTGGCGCCGCACCGGCCCAAGGAGC
CCGCGTGGTTCCTGGCCACCGTCGGCGTCTCGCCCGACCACCAGGGCAAGGGTCTGGGCAGCGCCGTCGT
GCTCCCCGGAGTGGAGGCGGCCGAGCGCGCCGGGGTGCCCGCCTTCCTGGAGACCTCCGCGCCCCGCAAC
CTCCCCTTCTACGAGCGGCTCGGCTTCACCGTCACCGCCGACGTCGAGGTGCCCGAAGGACCGCGCACCT
GGTGCATGACCCGCAAGCCCGGTGCCAGTTAACGAATTCTAGATCTTGAGACAAATGGCAGTATTCATCC
ACAATTTTAAAAGAAAAGGGGGGATTGGGGGGTACAGTGCAGGGGAAAGAATAGTAGACATAATAGCAAC
AGACATACAAACTAAAGAATTACAAAAACAAATTACAAAAATTCAAAATTTTCGGGTTTATTACAGGGAC
AGCAGAGATCCACTTTGGCGCCGGCTCGAGGCCTGCAGGTGCAAAGATGGATAAAGTTTTAAACAGAGAG
GAATCTTTGCAGCTAATGGACCTTCTAGGTCTTGAAAGGAGTGGGAATTGGCTCCGGTGCCCGTCAGTGG
GCAGAGCGCACATCGCCCACAGTCCCCGAGAAGTTGGGGGGAGGGGTCGGCAATTGAACCGGTGCCTAGA
GAAGGTGGCGCGGGGTAAACTGGGAAAGTGATGTCGTGTACTGGCTCCGCCTTTTTCCCGAGGGTGGGGG
AGAACCGTATATAAGTGCAGTAGTCGCCGTGAACGTTCTTTTTCGCAACGGGTTTGCCGCCAGAACACAG
GTAAGTGCCGTGTGTGGTTCCCGCGGGCCTGGCCTCTTTACGGGTTATGGCCCTTGCGTGCCTTGAATTA
CTTCCACCTGGCTGCAGTACGTGATTCTTGATCCCGAGCTTCGGGTTGGAAGTGGGTGGGAGAGTTCGAG
GCCTTGCGCTTAAGGAGCCCCTTCGCCTCGTGCTTGAGTTGAGGCCTGGCCTGGGCGCTGGGGCCGCCGC
GTGCGAATCTGGTGGCACCTTCGCGCCTGTCTCGCTGCTTTCGATAAGTCTCTAGCCATTTAAAATTTTT
GATGACCTGCTGCGACGCTTTTTTTCTGGCAAGATAGTCTTGTAAATGCGGGCCAAGATCTGCACACTGG
TATTTCGGTTTTTGGGGCCGCGGGCGGCGACGGGGCCCGTGCGTCCCAGCGCACATGTTCGGCGAGGCGG
GGCCTGCGAGCGCGGCCACCGAGAATCGGACGGGGGTAGTCTCAAGCTGGCCGGCCTGCTCTGGTGCCTG
GCCTCGCGCCGCCGTGTATCGCCCCGCCCTGGGCGGCAAGGCTGGCCCGGTCGGCACCAGTTGCGTGAGC
GGAAAGATGGCCGCTTCCCGGCCCTGCTGCAGGGAGCTCAAAATGGAGGACGCGGCGCTCGGGAGAGCGG
GCGGGTGAGTCACCCACACAAAGGAAAAGGGCCTTTCCGTCCTCAGCCGTCGCTTCATGTGACTCCACGG
AGTACCGGGCGCCGTCCAGGCACCTCGATTAGTTCTCGAGCTTTTGGAGTACGTCGTCTTTAGGTTGGGG
GGAGGGGTTTTATGCGATGGAGTTTCCCCACACTGAGTGGGTGGAGACTGAAGTTAGGCCAGCTTGGCAC
TTGATGTAATTCTCCTTGGAATTTGCCCTTTTTGAGTTTGGATCTTGGTTCATTCTCAAGCCTCAGACAG
TGGTTCAAAGTTTTTTTCTTCCATTTCAGGTGTCGTGAGGCTAGCACCGCCACCATGTTCCCACCAGCCA
GGGGGAAGGAGCTGCTCTCGTTTGAGGATGTGGCGATGTACTTCACCAGAGAGGAGTGGGGCCACCTCAA
CTGGGGTCAGAAGGACCTCTACCGAGATGTGATGTTGGAGAACTACAGGAACATGGTCTTGCTGGTTTAT
TTCCAGTTTGATGCTGCAATACCACTGTGCTAGTAATGAACTAGTCCGTAACTTGAAAGTATTTCGATTT
CTTGGCTTTATATATCTTGTGGAAAGGACGAGCTGCGGCTTCGATCACGGGTTTGACGCGTTAAGTCGAC
AATCAACCTCTGGATTACAAAATTTGTGAAAGATTGACTGGTATTCTTAACTATGTTGCTCCTTTTACGC
TATGTGGATACGCTGCTTTAATGCCTTTGTATCATGCTATTGCTTCCCGTATGGCTTTCATTTTCTCCTC
CTTGTATAAATCCTGGTTGCTGTCTCTTTATGAGGAGTTGTGGCCCGTTGTCAGGCAACGTGGCGTGGTG
TGCACTGTGTTTGCTGACGCAACCCCCACTGGTTGGGGCATTGCCACCACCTGTCAGCTCCTTTCCGGGA
CTTTCGCTTTCCCCCTCCCTATTGCCACGGCGGAACTCATCGCCGCCTGCCTTGCCCGCTGCTGGACAGG
GGCTCGGCTGTTGGGCACTGACAATTCCGTGGTGTTGTCGGGGAAATCATCGTCCTTTCCTTGGCTGCTC
GCCTGTGTTGCCACCTGGATTCTGCGCGGGACGTCCTTCTGCTACGTCCCTTCGGCCCTCAATCCAGCGG
ACCTTCCTTCCCGCGGCCTGCTGCCGGCTCTGCGGCCTCTTCCGCGTCTTCGCCTTCGCCCTCAGACGAG
TCGGATCTCCCTTTGGGCCGCCTCCCCGCGTCGACTTTAAGACCAATGACTTACAAGGCAGCTGTAGATC
TTAGCCACTTTTTAAAAGAAAAGGGGGGACTGGAAGGGCTAATTCACTCCCAACGAAGACAAGATCTGCT
TTTTGCTTGTACTGGGTCTCTCTGGTTAGACCAGATCTGAGCCTGGGAGCTCTCTGGCTAACTAGGGAAC
CCACTGCTTAAGCCTCAATAAAGCTTGCCTTGAGTGCTTCAAGTAGTGTGTGCCCGTCTGTTGTGTGACT
CTGGTAACTAGAGATCCCTCAGACCCTTTTAGTCAGTGTGGAAAATCTCTAGCAGTACGTATAGTAGTTC
ATGTCATCTTATTATTCAGTATTTATAACTTGCAAAGAAATGAATATCAGAGAGTGAGAGGAACTTGTTT
ATTGCAGCTTATAATGGTTACAAATAAAGCAATAGCATCACAAATTTCACAAATAAAGCATTTTTTTCAC
TGCATTCTAGTTGTGGTTTGTCCAAACTCATCAATGTATCTTATCATGTCTGGCTCTAGCTATCCCGCCC
CTAACTCCGCCCATCCCGCCCCTAACTCCGCCCAGTTCCGCCCATTCTCCGCCCCATGGCTGACTAATTT
TTTTTATTTATGCAGAGGCCGAGGCCGCCTCGGCCTCTGAGCTATTCCAGAAGTAGTGAGGAGGCTTTTT
TGGAGGCCTAGGGACGTACCCAATTCGCCCTATAGTGAGTCGTATTACGCGCGCTCACTGGCCGTCGTTT
TACAACGTCGTGACTGGGAAAACCCTGGCGTTACCCAACTTAATCGCCTTGCAGCACATCCCCCTTTCGC
CAGCTGGCGTAATAGCGAAGAGGCCCGCACCGATCGCCCTTCCCAACAGTTGCGCAGCCTGAATGGCGAA
TGGG
[124 nt withheld, positions 5885-6008]
C
[91 nt withheld, positions 6010-6100]
A
[49 nt withheld, positions 6102-6150]
CCTTTGACGTTGGAGTCCACGTTCTTT
[37 nt withheld, positions 6178-6214]
ACCCTATCTCGGTCTATTCTTTTGATTTATAAGGGATTTTGCCGATTTCGGCCTATTGGTTAAAAAATGA
GCTGATTTAACAAAAATTTAACGCGAATTTTAACAAAATATTAACGCTTACAATTTAGGTGGCACTTTTC
GGGGAAATGTGCGCGGAACCCCTATTTGTTTATTTTTCTAAATACATTCAAATATGTATCCGCTCATGAG
ACAATAACCCTGATAAATGCTTCAATAATATTGAAAAAGGAAGAGTATGAGTATTCAACATTTCCGTGTC
GCCCTTATTCCCTTTTTTGCGGCATTTTGCCTTCCTGTTTTTGCTCACCCAGAAACGCTGGTGAAAGTAA
AAGATGCTGAAGATCAGTTGGGTGCACGAGTGGGTTACATCGAACTGGATCTCAACAGCGGTAAGATCCT
TGAGAGTTTTCGCCCCGAAGAACGTTTTCCAATGATGAGCACTTTTAAAGTTCTGCTATGTGGCGCGGTA
TTATCCCGTATTGACGCCGGGCAAGAGCAACTCGGTCGCCGCATACACTATTCTCAGAATGACTTGGTTG
AGTACTCACCAGTCACAGAAAAGCATCTTACGGATGGCATGACAGTAAGAGAATTATGCAGTGCTGCCAT
AACCATGAGTGATAACACTGCGGCCAACTTACTTCTGACAACGATCGGAGGACCGAAGGAGCTAACCGCT
TTTTTGCACAACATGGGGGATCATGTAACTCGCCTTGATCGTTGGGAACCGGAGCTGAATGAAGCCATAC
CAAACGACGAGCGTGACACCACGATGCCTGTAGCAATGGCAACAACGTTGCGCAAACTATTAACTGGCGA
ACTACTTACTCTAGCTTCCCGGCAACAATTAATAGACTGGATGGAGGCGGATAAAGTTGCAGGACCACTT
CTGCGCTCGGCCCTTCCGGCTGGCTGGTTTATTGCTGATAAATCTGGAGCCGGTGAGCGTGGGTCTCGCG
GTATCATTGCAGCACTGGGGCCAGATGGTAAGCCCTCCCGTATCGTAGTTATCTACACGACGGGGAGTCA
GGCAACTATGGATGAACGAAATAGACAGATCGCTGAGATAGGTGCCTCACTGATTAAGCATTGGTAACTG
TCAGACCAAGTTTACTCATATATACTTTAGATTGATTTAAAACTTCATTTTTAATTTAAAAGGATCTAGG
TGAAGATCCTTTTTGATAATCTCATGACCAAAATCCCTTAACGTGAGTTTTCGTTCCACTGAGCGTCAGA
CCCCGTAGAAAAGATCAAAGGATCTTCTTGAGATCCTTTTTTTCTGCGCGTAATCTGCTGCTTGCAAACA
AAAAAACCACCGCTACCAGCGGTGGTTTGTTTGCCGGATCAAGAGCTACCAACTCTTTTTCCGAAGGTAA
CTGGCTTCAGCAGAGCGCAGATACCAAATACTGTTCTTCTAGTGTAGCCGTAGTTAGGCCACCACTTCAA
GAACTCTGTAGCACCGCCTACATACCTCGCTCTGCTAATCCTGTTACCAGTGGCTGCTGCCAGTGGCGAT
AAGTCGTGTCTTACCGGGTTGGACTCAAGACGATAGTTACCGGATAAGGCGCAGCGGTCGGGCTGAACGG
GGGGTTCGTGCACACAGCCCAGCTTGGAGCGAACGACCTACACCGAACTGAGATACCTACAGCGTGAGCT
ATGAGAAAGCGCCACGCTTCCCGAAGGGAGAAAGGCGGACAGGTATCCGGTAAGCGGCAGGGTCGGAACA
GGAGAGCGCACGAGGGAGCTTCCAGGGGGAAACGCCTGGTATCTTTATAGTCCTGTCGGGTTTCGCCACC
TCTGACTTGAGCGTCGATTTTTGTGATGCTCGTCAGGGGGGCGGAGCCTATGGAAAAACGCCAGCAACGC
GGCCTTTTTACGGTTCCTGGCCTTTTGCTGGCCTTTTGCTCACATGTTCTTTCCTGCGTTATCCCCTGAT
TCTGTGGATAACCGTATTACCGCCTTTGAGTGAGCTGATACCGCTCGCCGCAGCCGAACGACCGAGCGCA
GCGAGTCAGTGAGCGAGGAAGCGGAAGAGCGCCCAATACGCAAACCGCCTCTCCCCGCGCGTTGGCCGAT
TCATTAATGCAGCTGGCACGACAGGTTTCCCGACTGGAAAGCGGGCAGTGAGCGCAACGCAATTAATGTG
AGTTAGCTCACTCATTAGGCACCCCAGGCTTTACACTTTATGCTTCCGGCTCGTATGTTGTGTGGAATTG
TGAGCGGATAACAATTTCACACAGGAAACAGCTATGACCATGATTACGCCAAGCGCGCAATTAACCCTCA
CTAAAGGGAACAAAAGCTGGAGCTGCAAGC
