>Addgene plasmid #141823 | TFORF1381 | depositor partial sequence | sequence record 277606 | Insert
ACCGCCACCATGTTCCCACCAGCCAGGGGGAAGGAGCTGCTCTCGTTTGAGGATGTGGCGATGTACTTCA
CCAGAGAGGAGTGGGGCCACCTCAACTGGGGTCAGAAGGACCTCTACCGAGATGTGATGTTGGAGAACTA
CAGGAACATGGTCTTGCTGGTTTATTTCCAGTTTGATGCTGCAATACCACTGTGCTAGTAATGAACTAGT
CCGTAACTTGAAAGTATTTCGATTTCTTGGCTTTATATATCTTGTGGAAAGGACGAGCTGCGGCTTCGAT
CACGGGTTTG
