>Addgene plasmid #141823 | TFORF1381 | depositor partial sequence | sequence record 277607 | Barcode
GCTGCGGCTTCGATCACGGGTTTG
